>Addgene plasmid #204637 | CMV-enAsCas12f | addgene full sequence | sequence record 403532 | Addgene NGS Result
ATTAAAAATGAAGTTTTAAATCAATCTAAAGTATATATGAGTAAACTTGGTCTGACAGTTACCAATGCTT
AATCAGTGAGGCACCTATCTCAGCGATCTGTCTATTTCGTTCATCCATAGTTGCCTGACTCCCCGTCGTG
TAGATAACTACGATACGGGAGGGCTTACCATCTGGCCCCAGTGCTGCAATGATACCGCGGCTACCACGCT
CACCGGCTCCAGATTTATCAGCAATAAACCAGCCAGCCGGAAGGGCCGAGCGCAGAAGTGGTCCTGCAAC
TTTATCCGCCTCCATCCAGTCTATTAATTGTTGCCGGGAAGCTAGAGTAAGTAGTTCGCCAGTTAATAGT
TTGCGCAACGTTGTTGCCATTGCTACAGGCATCGTGGTGTCACGCTCGTCGTTTGGTATGGCTTCATTCA
GCTCCGGTTCCCAACGATCAAGGCGAGTTACATGATCCCCCATGTTGTGCAAAAAAGCGGTTAGCTCCTT
CGGTCCTCCGATCGTTGTCAGAAGTAAGTTGGCCGCAGTGTTATCACTCATGGTTATGGCAGCACTGCAT
AATTCTCTTACTGTCATGCCATCCGTAAGATGCTTTTCTGTGACTGGTGAGTACTCAACCAAGTCATTCT
GAGAATAGTGTATGCGGCGACCGAGTTGCTCTTGCCCGGCGTCAATACGGGATAATACCGCGCCACATAG
CAGAACTTTAAAAGTGCTCATCATTGGAAAACGTTCTTCGGGGCGAAAACTCTCAAGGATCTTACCGCTG
TTGAGATCCAGTTCGATGTAACCCACTCGTGCACCCAACTGATCTTCAGCATCTTTTACTTTCACCAGCG
TTTCTGGGTGAGCAAAAACAGGAAGGCAAAATGCCGCAAAAAAGGGAATAAGGGCGACACGGAAATGTTG
AATACTCATACTCTTCCTTTTTCAATATTATTGAAGCATTTATCAGGGTTATTGTCTCATGAGCGGATAC
ATATTTGAATGTATTTAGAAAAATAAACAAATAGGGGTTCCGCGCACATTTCCCCGAAAAGTGCCACCTG
ACGTCGACGGATCGGGAGATCGATCTCCCGATCCCCTAGGGTCGACTCTCAGTACAATCTGCTCTGATGC
CGCATAGTTAAGCCAGTATCTGCTCCCTGCTTGTGTGTTGGAGGTCGCTGAGTAGTGCGCGAGCAAAATT
TAAGCTACAACAAGGCAAGGCTTGACCGACAATTGCATGAAGAATCTGCTTAGGGTTAGGCGTTTTGCGC
TGCTTCGCGATGTACGGGCCAGATATACGCGTTGACATTGATTATTGACTAGTTATTAATAGTAATCAAT
TACGGGGTCATTAGTTCATAGCCCATATATGGAGTTCCGCGTTACATAACTTACGGTAAATGGCCCGCCT
GGCTGACCGCCCAACGACCCCCGCCCATTGACGTCAATAATGACGTATGTTCCCATAGTAACGCCAATAG
GGACTTTCCATTGACGTCAATGGGTGGAGTATTTACGGTAAACTGCCCACTTGGCAGTACATCAAGTGTA
TCATATGCCAAGTACGCCCCCTATTGACGTCAATGACGGTAAATGGCCCGCCTGGCATTATGCCCAGTAC
ATGACCTTATGGGACTTTCCTACTTGGCAGTACATCTACGTATTAGTCATCGCTATTACCATGGTGATGC
GGTTTTGGCAGTACATCAATGGGCGTGGATAGCGGTTTGACTCACGGGGATTTCCAAGTCTCCACCCCAT
TGACGTCAATGGGAGTTTGTTTTGGCACCAAAATCAACGGGACTTTCCAAAATGTCGTAACAACTCCGCC
CCATTGACGCAAATGGGCGGTAGGCGTGTACGGTGGGAGGTCTATATAAGCAGAGCTGGTTTAGTGAACC
GTCAGATCCGCTAGAGATCCGCGGCCGCTAATACGACTCACTATAGGGAGAGCCGCCACCATGAAACGGA
CAGCCGACGGAAGCGAGTTCGAGTCACCAAAGAAGAAGCGGAAAGTCATGATCAAGGTGTACAGATACGA
GATCGTGAAGCCCCTGGACCTGGATTGGAAGGAATTCGGCACCATCCTGAGACAGCTGCAACAAGAAACC
AGATTCGCCCTGAACAAGGCCACACAGCTGGCCTGGGAGTGGATGGGCTTCAGCAGCGACTACAAGGACA
ACCATGGCGAGTACCCTAAGAGCAAGGACATCCTGGGCTACACCAATGTGCACGGCTACGCCTACCACAC
AATCAAAACAAAGGCCTACAGACTGAACAGCGGCAATCTGTCCCAGACCATCAAGCGGGCAACCGACCGG
TTTAAGGCTTATCAGAAAGAAATCCTGCGGGGCGACATGTCCATCCCCAGCTACAAGCGGGACATTCCTC
TGGACCTGATCAAGGAGAACATCTCTGTGAACAGAATGAACCACGGCGATTACATCGCCAGCCTGAGCCT
GCTGAGCAACCCCGCCAAGCAGGAGATGAACGTGAAGCGGAAGATCAGCGTGATCATCATAGTTCGGGGT
GCTGGAAAGACCATCATGGACAGAATCCTCAGCGGCGAATACCAGGTGTCCGCCTCTCAGATCATCCACG
ACAAGAGAAAGAAGAAATGGTACCTGAATATTTCTTATGATTTCGAGCCTCAGACAAGAGTGCTGGATCT
CAACAAGATTATGGGCATCGACCTGGGCGTGGCCGTGGCTGTGTACATGGCTTTTCAGCACACCCCTGCC
AGATACAAGCTGGAAGGCGGAGAGATCGAGAACTTCCGTAGGCAGGTCGAGTCCCGCAGAATCAGCATGC
TGCGGCAGGGCAAGTACGCCGGCGGCGCCAGAAGAGGCCACGGCAGAGATAAGCGGATCAAGCCTATCGA
GCAGCTGAGAGATAAGATCGCTAACTTCAGAGACACCACCAACCACAGATACAGCCGGTACATCGTCGAC
ATGGCCATCAAGGAGGGCTGCGGCACAATCCAGATGGAAGATCTGACCGGCATCAGAGATATTGGATCTA
GATTCCTGCAGAACTGGACCTACTACGACCTGCAGCAGAAGATCATCTACAAAGCCGAGGAAGCCGGCAT
CAAAGTGATCAAAATTAGACCTCAATACACAAGCCAGCGGTGCAGCGAGTGCGGCAACATCGACAGCGGA
AATAGAATCGGCCAGGCCATCTTCAAGTGCAGAGCGTGTGGATATGAGGCCAATGCCGACTACAACGCCG
CCCGCAACATCGCTATCCCAAACATCGACAAGATCATCGCCGAAAGCATCAAAAAAAGAACCGCCGACGG
CAGCGAATTCGAGCCCAAGAAGAAGAGGAAAGTCTAACCGGTCATCATCACCATCACCATTGAGTTTAAA
CCCGCTGATCAGCCTCGACTGTGCCTTCTAGTTGCCAGCCATCTGTTGTTTGCCCCTCCCCCGTGCCTTC
CTTGACCCTGGAAGGTGCCACTCCCACTGTCCTTTCCTAATAAAATGAGGAAATTGCATCGCATTGTCTG
AGTAGGTGTCATTCTATTCTGGGGGGTGGGGTGGGGCAGGACAGCAAGGGGGAGGATTGGGAAGACAATA
GCAGGCATGCTGGGGATGCGGTGGGCTCTATGGCTTCTGAGGCGGAAAGAACCAGCTGGGGCTCGATACC
GTCGACCTCTAGCTAGAGCTTGGCGTAATCATGGTCATAGCTGTTTCCTGTGTGAAATTGTTATCCGCTC
ACAATTCCACACAACATACGAGCCGGAAGCATAAAGTGTAAAGCCTAGGGTGCCTAATGAGTGAGCTAAC
TCACATTAATTGCGTTGCGCTCACTGCCCGCTTTCCAGTCGGGAAACCTGTCGTGCCAGCTGCATTAATG
AATCGGCCAACGCGCGGGGAGAGGCGGTTTGCGTATTGGGCGCTCTTCCGCTTCCTCGCTCACTGACTCG
CTGCGCTCGGTCGTTCGGCTGCGGCGAGCGGTATCAGCTCACTCAAAGGCGGTAATACGGTTATCCACAG
AATCAGGGGATAACGCAGGAAAGAACATGTGAGCAAAAGGCCAGCAAAAGGCCAGGAACCGTAAAAAGGC
CGCGTTGCTGGCGTTTTTCCATAGGCTCCGCCCCCCTGACGAGCATCACAAAAATCGACGCTCAAGTCAG
AGGTGGCGAAACCCGACAGGACTATAAAGATACCAGGCGTTTCCCCCTGGAAGCTCCCTCGTGCGCTCTC
CTGTTCCGACCCTGCCGCTTACCGGATACCTGTCCGCCTTTCTCCCTTCGGGAAGCGTGGCGCTTTCTCA
TAGCTCACGCTGTAGGTATCTCAGTTCGGTGTAGGTCGTTCGCTCCAAGCTGGGCTGTGTGCACGAACCC
CCCGTTCAGCCCGACCGCTGCGCCTTATCCGGTAACTATCGTCTTGAGTCCAACCCGGTAAGACACGACT
TATCGCCACTGGCAGCAGCCACTGGTAACAGGATTAGCAGAGCGAGGTATGTAGGCGGTGCTACAGAGTT
CTTGAAGTGGTGGCCTAACTACGGCTACACTAGAAGAACAGTATTTGGTATCTGCGCTCTGCTGAAGCCA
GTTACCTTCGGAAAAAGAGTTGGTAGCTCTTGATCCGGCAAACAAACCACCGCTGGTAGCGGTGGTTTTT
TTGTTTGCAAGCAGCAGATTACGCGCAGAAAAAAAGGATCTCAAGAAGATCCTTTGATCTTTTCTACGGG
GTCTGACACTCAGTGGAACGAAAACTCACGTTAAGGGATTTTGGTCATGAGATTATCAAAAAGGATCTTC
ACCTAGATCCTTTTAA
Features (pLannotate 1.2.2; 14 found; start..end, strand, type, name):
     59..919     -  CDS            AmpR: β-lactamase; bla; confers resistance to ampicillin, carbenicillin, and related antibiotics
    920..1024    -  promoter       AmpR promoter: bla
   1095..1139    -  misc_feature   bom (fragment): basis of mobility region from pBR322
   1294..1673    +  enhancer       CMV enhancer: human cytomegalovirus immediate early enhancer
   1674..1877    +  promoter       CMV promoter: human cytomegalovirus (CMV) immediate early promoter
   1919..1937    +  promoter       T7 promoter: promoter for bacteriophage T7 RNA polymerase
   3379..3603    +  polyA_signal   bGH poly(A) signal: bovine growth hormone polyadenylation signal
   3607..3628    +  promoter       SV40 promoter (fragment): SV40 enhancer and early promoter
   3633..3649    +  misc_feature   MCS (fragment): pBluescript multiple cloning site
   3698..3714    -  protein_bind   lac operator: The lac repressor binds to the lac operator to inhibit transcription in E. coli. This inhibition can be relieved by adding lactose or isopropyl-β-D-thiogalactopyranoside (IPTG). lac repressor encoded by lacI
   3722..3752    -  promoter       lac promoter: promoter for the E. coli lac operon
   3767..3788    -  protein_bind   CAP binding site: CAP binding activates transcription in the presence of cAMP. E. coli catabolite activator protein
   3801..3893    -  CDS            lacI (fragment): lac repressor; lacI; The lac repressor binds to the lac operator to inhibit transcription in E. coli. This inhibition can be relieved by adding lactose or isopropyl-β-D-thiogalactopyranoside (IPTG).
   4076..4664    -  rep_origin     ori: high-copy-number ColE1/pMB1/pBR322/pUC origin of replication
