[The description below was written by a language model from this plasmid's Addgene catalogue record and pLannotate feature annotations shown in this document.]
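Description:
CMV-enAsCas12f is a compact (about 4.8 kb) mammalian expression plasmid, described as assembled de novo rather than built on a named commercial backbone, that drives production of an engineered miniature CRISPR nuclease in mammalian cells. It is propagated in E. coli as a high-copy plasmid through a ColE1/pUC-type origin of replication and selected with ampicillin via the β-lactamase gene and its native promoter. The feature table also picks up short backbone remnants (fragments of bom, an SV40 promoter, a pBluescript multiple cloning site, lacI, plus the lac promoter, operator and CAP site). These appear to be cloning vestiges rather than functional parts of the design. No mammalian selection marker is annotated.

The payload is enAsCas12f (also listed as Cas12U3), a synthetic coding sequence carrying five substitutions: D196K, N199K, G276R, N328G and D364R. Nuclear localisation signals are fused at both the N and C termini to direct the protein to the nucleus. Transcription comes from the human cytomegalovirus immediate-early enhancer and promoter and is terminated by the bovine growth hormone polyadenylation signal. A T7 promoter between the CMV promoter and the coding region could also allow in vitro transcription. The automated annotation does not label the nuclease open reading frame itself, but the unannotated stretch between the T7 promoter and the bGH signal corresponds to where the insert should sit.

No guide RNA cassette is annotated, so the plasmid appears to supply only the nuclease and would need a separately delivered guide RNA. According to the record, it is used to express this enhanced-activity hypercompact Cas12f variant for gene editing in mammalian cells.
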