Addgene plasmid #204637: CMV-enAsCas12f
Purpose: Expression of enAsCas12f in mammalian cells
Depositing lab: Weixin Tang. Publication: An engineered hypercompact CRISPR-Cas12f system with boosted gene-editing activity. Wu T, Liu C, Zou S, Lyu R, Yang B, Yan H, Zhao M, Tang W. Nat Chem Biol. 2023 Jul 3. doi: 10.1038/s41589-023-01380-9. PubMed 37400536.
Backbone
  Vector backbone: de novo assembled
  Vector type: Mammalian Expression
Growth in bacteria
  Bacterial resistance: Ampicillin, 100 μg/mL
  Growth temperature: 37°C
  Growth strain: DH5alpha
  Copy number: High Copy
Gene/Insert
  Gene/Insert name: enAsCas12f (alt name: Cas12U3)
  Species: Synthetic
  Mutation: D196K, N199K, G276R, N328G, D364R
  Promoter: CMV
  Tag / fusion protein: NLS (N terminal on insert); NLS (C terminal on insert)
  Cloning method: Unknown
  Sequencing primers: 5′ CMV Forward; 3′ BGH Reverse
Terms and licenses: Academic/Nonprofit Terms; Industry Terms: Not Available to Industry
How to cite: CMV-enAsCas12f was a gift from Weixin Tang (Addgene plasmid # 204637 ; http://n2t.net/addgene:204637 ; RRID:Addgene_204637)
